LOCUS       Exported 9989 bp ds-DNA circular SYN 12-MAY-2021
DEFINITION  Bacterial expression for Cas13a.
ACCESSION   .
VERSION     .
KEYWORDS    p2CT-His-MBP-Ere_Cas13a_WT
SOURCE      synthetic DNA construct
  ORGANISM  synthetic DNA construct
REFERENCE   1 (bases 1 to 9989)
  AUTHORS   East-Seletsky A, O'Connell MR, Burstein D, Knott GJ, Doudna JA
  TITLE     RNA Targeting by Functionally Orthogonal Type VI-A CRISPR-Cas
            Enzymes.
  JOURNAL   Mol Cell. 2017 May 4;66(3):373-383.e3. doi:
            10.1016/j.molcel.2017.04.008.
  PUBMED    28475872
REFERENCE   2 (bases 1 to 9989)
  AUTHORS   .
  TITLE     Direct Submission
  JOURNAL   Exported May 12, 2021 from SnapGene Server 1.1.58
            http://www.snapgene.com
FEATURES             Location/Qualifiers
     source          1..9989
                     /organism="synthetic DNA construct"
                     /mol_type="other DNA"
     rep_origin      81..669
                     /direction=RIGHT
                     /label=ori
                     /note="high-copy-number ColE1/pMB1/pBR322/pUC origin of
                     replication"
     primer_bind     570..589
                     /label=pBR322ori-F
                     /note="pBR322 origin, forward primer"
     primer_bind     823..840
                     /label=L4440
                     /note="L4440 vector, forward primer"
     misc_feature    855..994
                     /label=bom
                     /note="basis of mobility region from pBR322"
     primer_bind     complement(920..939)
                     /label=pRS-marker
                     /note="pRS vectors, use to sequence yeast selectable
                     marker"
     primer_bind     1080..1102
                     /label=pGEX 3'
                     /note="pGEX vectors, reverse primer"
     CDS             complement(1096..1287)
                     /codon_start=1
                     /gene="rop"
                     /product="Rop protein, which maintains plasmids at low copy
                     number"
                     /label=rop
                     /translation="MTKQEKTALNMARFIRSQTLTLLEKLNELDADEQADICESLHDHA
                     DELYRSCLARFGDDGENL"
     primer_bind     2745..2764
                     /label=pBRrevBam
                     /note="pBR322 vectors, tet region, downstream of BamHI,
                     reverse primer"
     primer_bind     2848..2867
                     /label=T7
                     /note="T7 promoter, forward primer"
     promoter        2848..2866
                     /label=T7 promoter
                     /note="promoter for bacteriophage T7 RNA polymerase"
     RBS             2955..2977
                     /note="efficient ribosome binding site from bacteriophage
                     T7 gene 10 (Olins and Rangwala, 1989)"
     CDS             2997..3014
                     /codon_start=1
                     /product="6xHis affinity tag"
                     /label=6xHis
                     /translation="HHHHHH"
     CDS             3024..4124
                     /codon_start=1
                     /gene="malE (mutated)"
                     /product="maltose binding protein from E. coli"
                     /label=MBP
                     /note="This version of the gene does not encode a signal
                     sequence, so MBP will remain in the cytosol."
                     /translation="MKIEEGKLVIWINGDKGYNGLAEVGKKFEKDTGIKVTVEHPDKLE
                     EKFPQVAATGDGPDIIFWAHDRFGGYAQSGLLAEITPDKAFQDKLYPFTWDAVRYNGKL
                     IAYPIAVEALSLIYNKDLLPNPPKTWEEIPALDKELKAKGKSALMFNLQEPYFTWPLIA
                     ADGGYAFKYENGKYDIKDVGVDNAGAKAGLTFLVDLIKNKHMNADTDYSIAEAAFNKGE
                     TAMTINGPWAWSNIDTSKVNYGVTVLPTFKGQPSKPFVGVLSAGINAASPNKELAKEFL
                     ENYLLTDEGLEAVNKDKPLGAVALKSYEEELAKDPRIAATMENAQKGEIMPNIPQMSAF
                     WYAVRTAVINAASGRQTVDEALKDAQT"
     primer_bind     4098..4121
                     /label=MBP-F
                     /note="Maltose binding protein, forward primer"
     CDS             4179..4199
                     /codon_start=1
                     /product="tobacco etch virus (TEV) protease recognition and
                     cleavage site"
                     /label=TEV site
                     /translation="ENLYFQS"
     primer_bind     complement(8366..8384)
                     /label=T7 Term
                     /note="T7 terminator, reverse primer"
     terminator      8380..8427
                     /label=T7 terminator
                     /note="transcription terminator for bacteriophage T7 RNA
                     polymerase"
     promoter        complement(8793..8821)
                     /label=tet promoter
                     /note="E. coli promoter for tetracycline efflux protein
                     gene"
     primer_bind     complement(8848..8866)
                     /label=pBRforEco
                     /note="pBR322 vectors, upsteam of EcoRI site, forward
                     primer"
     promoter        8934..9038
                     /gene="bla"
                     /label=AmpR promoter
     CDS             9039..9899
                     /codon_start=1
                     /gene="bla"
                     /product="beta-lactamase"
                     /label=AmpR
                     /note="confers resistance to ampicillin, carbenicillin, and
                     related antibiotics"
                     /translation="MSIQHFRVALIPFFAAFCLPVFAHPETLVKVKDAEDQLGARVGYI
                     ELDLNSGKILESFRPEERFPMMSTFKVLLCGAVLSRVDAGQEQLGRRIHYSQNDLVEYS
                     PVTEKHLTDGMTVRELCSAAITMSDNTAANLLLTTIGGPKELTAFLHNMGDHVTRLDRW
                     EPELNEAIPNDERDTTMPAAMATTLRKLLTGELLTLASRQQLIDWMEADKVAGPLLRSA
                     LPAGWFIADKSGAGERGSRGIIAALGPDGKPSRIVVIYTTGSQATMDERNRQIAEIGAS
                     LIKHW"
     primer_bind     complement(9257..9276)
                     /label=Amp-R
                     /note="Ampicillin resistance gene, reverse primer"
ORIGIN
        1 aatctcatga ccaaaatccc ttaacgtgag ttttcgttcc actgagcgtc agaccccgta
       61 gaaaagatca aaggatcttc ttgagatcct ttttttctgc gcgtaatctg ctgcttgcaa
      121 acaaaaaaac caccgctacc agcggtggtt tgtttgccgg atcaagagct accaactctt
      181 tttccgaagg taactggctt cagcagagcg cagataccaa atactgtcct tctagtgtag
      241 ccgtagttag gccaccactt caagaactct gtagcaccgc ctacatacct cgctctgcta
      301 atcctgttac cagtggctgc tgccagtggc gataagtcgt gtcttaccgg gttggactca
      361 agacgatagt taccggataa ggcgcagcgg tcgggctgaa cggggggttc gtgcacacag
      421 cccagcttgg agcgaacgac ctacaccgaa ctgagatacc tacagcgtga gctatgagaa
      481 agcgccacgc ttcccgaagg gagaaaggcg gacaggtatc cggtaagcgg cagggtcgga
      541 acaggagagc gcacgaggga gcttccaggg ggaaacgcct ggtatcttta tagtcctgtc
      601 gggtttcgcc acctctgact tgagcgtcga tttttgtgat gctcgtcagg ggggcggagc
      661 ctatggaaaa acgccagcaa cgcggccttt ttacggttcc tggccttttg ctggcctttt
      721 gctcacatgt tctttcctgc gttatcccct gattctgtgg ataaccgtat taccgccttt
      781 gagtgagctg ataccgctcg ccgcagccga acgaccgagc gcagcgagtc agtgagcgag
      841 gaagcggaag agcgcctgat gcggtatttt ctccttacgc atctgtgcgg tatttcacac
      901 cgcaatggtg cactctcagt acaatctgct ctgatgccgc atagttaagc cagtatacac
      961 tccgctatcg ctacgtgact gggtcatggc tgcgccccga cacccgccaa cacccgctga
     1021 cgcgccctga cgggcttgtc tgctcccggc atccgcttac agacaagctg tgaccgtctc
     1081 cgggagctgc atgtgtcaga ggttttcacc gtcatcaccg aaacgcgcga ggcagctgcg
     1141 gtaaagctca tcagcgtggt cgtgaagcga ttcacagatg tctgcctgtt catccgcgtc
     1201 cagctcgttg agtttctcca gaagcgttaa tgtctggctt ctgataaagc gggccatgtt
     1261 aagggcggtt ttttcctgtt tggtcactga tgcctccgtg taagggggat ttctgttcat
     1321 gggggtaatg ataccgatga aacgagagag gatgctcacg atacgggtta ctgatgatga
     1381 acatgcccgg ttactggaac gttgtgaggg taaacaactg gcggtatgga tgcggcggga
     1441 ccagagaaaa atcactcagg gtcaatgcca gcgcttcgtt aatacagatg taggtgttcc
     1501 acagggtagc cagcagcatc ctgcgatgca gatccggaac ataatggtgc agggcgctga
     1561 cttccgcgtt tccagacttt acgaaacacg gaaaccgaag accattcatg ttgttgctca
     1621 ggtcgcagac gttttgcagc agcagtcgct tcacgttcgc tcgcgtatcg gtgattcatt
     1681 ctgctaacca gtaaggcaac cccgccagcc tagccgggtc ctcaacgaca ggagcacgat
     1741 catgcgcacc cgtggccagg acccaacgct gcccgagatg cgccgcgtgc ggctgctgga
     1801 gatggcggac gcgatggata tgttctgcca agggttggtt tgcgcattca cagttctccg
     1861 caagaattga ttggctccaa ttcttggagt ggtgaatccg ttagcgaggt gccgccggct
     1921 tccattcagg tcgaggtggc ccggctccat gcaccgcgac gcaacgcggg gaggcagaca
     1981 aggtataggg cggcgcctac aatccatgcc aacccgttcc atgtgctcgc cgaggcggca
     2041 taaatcgccg tgacgatcag cggtccaatg atcgaagtta ggctggtaag agccgcgagc
     2101 gatccttgaa gctgtccctg atggtcgtca tctacctgcc tggacagcat ggcctgcaac
     2161 gcgggcatcc cgatgccgcc ggaagcgaga agaatcataa tggggaaggc catccagcct
     2221 cgcgtcgcga acgccagcaa gacgtagccc agcgcgtcgg ccgccatgcc ggcgataatg
     2281 gcctgcttct cgccgaaacg tttggtggcg ggaccagtga cgaaggcttg agcgagggcg
     2341 tgcaagattc cgaataccgc aagcgacagg ccgatcatcg tcgcgctcca gcgaaagcgg
     2401 tcctcgccga aaatgaccca gagcgctgcc ggcacctgtc ctacgagttg catgataaag
     2461 aagacagtca taagtgcggc gacgatagtc atgccccgcg cccaccggaa ggagctgact
     2521 gggttgaagg ctctcaaggg catcggtcga cgctctccct tatgcgactc ctgcattagg
     2581 aagcagccca gtagtaggtt gaggccgttg agcaccgccg ccgcaaggaa tggtgcatgc
     2641 aaggagatgg cgcccaacag tcccccggcc acggggcctg ccaccatacc cacgccgaaa
     2701 caagcgctca tgagcccgaa gtggcgagcc cgatcttccc catcggtgat gtcggcgata
     2761 taggcgccag caaccgcacc tgtggcgccg gtgatgccgg ccacgatgcg tccggcgtag
     2821 aggatcgaga tctcgatccc gcgaaattaa tacgactcac tatagggaga ccacaacggt
     2881 ttccctctag tgccggctcc ggagagctct ttaattaagc ggccgccctg caggactcga
     2941 gttctagaaa taattttgtt taactttaag aaggagatat acatatgaaa tcttctcacc
     3001 atcaccatca ccatggttct tctatgaaaa tcgaagaagg taaactggta atctggatta
     3061 acggcgataa aggctataac ggtctcgctg aagtcggtaa gaaattcgag aaagataccg
     3121 gaattaaagt caccgttgag catccggata aactggaaga gaaattccca caggttgcgg
     3181 caactggcga tggccctgac attatcttct gggcacacga ccgctttggt ggctacgctc
     3241 aatctggcct gttggctgaa atcaccccgg acaaagcgtt ccaggacaag ctgtatccgt
     3301 ttacctggga tgccgtacgt tacaacggca agctgattgc ttacccgatc gctgttgaag
     3361 cgttatcgct gatttataac aaagatctgc tgccgaaccc gccaaaaacc tgggaagaga
     3421 tcccggcgct ggataaagaa ctgaaagcga aaggtaagag cgcgctgatg ttcaacctgc
     3481 aagaaccgta cttcacctgg ccgctgattg ctgctgacgg gggttatgcg ttcaagtatg
     3541 aaaacggcaa gtacgacatt aaagacgtgg gcgtggataa cgctggcgcg aaagcgggtc
     3601 tgaccttcct ggttgacctg attaaaaaca aacacatgaa tgcagacacc gattactcca
     3661 tcgcagaagc tgcctttaat aaaggcgaaa cagcgatgac catcaacggc ccgtgggcat
     3721 ggtccaacat cgacaccagc aaagtgaatt atggtgtaac ggtactgccg accttcaagg
     3781 gtcaaccatc caaaccgttc gttggcgtgc tgagcgcagg tattaacgcc gccagtccga
     3841 acaaagagct ggcaaaagag ttcctcgaaa actatctgct gactgatgaa ggtctggaag
     3901 cggttaataa agacaaaccg ctgggtgccg tagcgctgaa gtcttacgag gaagagttgg
     3961 cgaaagatcc acgtattgcc gccactatgg aaaacgccca gaaaggtgaa atcatgccga
     4021 acatcccgca gatgtccgct ttctggtatg ccgtgcgtac tgcggtgatc aacgccgcca
     4081 gcggtcgtca gactgtcgat gaagccctga aagacgcgca gactaattcg agctcgaaca
     4141 acaacaacaa taacaataac aacaacctcg ggatcgagga aaacctgtac ttccaatcca
     4201 atgcaatgct gcgtcgtgat aaggaagtga aaaagcttta taacgttttt aatcagatcc
     4261 aggtcggtac gaagcctaaa aaatggaata atgatgaaaa attgtcgccc gaagagaatg
     4321 aacgtcgcgc tcaacagaaa aatatcaaga tgaaaaacta caaatggcgt gaagcctgct
     4381 caaagtatgt tgagtcctcg caacgcatta tcaacgatgt tattttttac tcttatcgta
     4441 aagcgaaaaa taagttacgc tacatgcgca agaatgagga tatcttgaag aagatgcaag
     4501 aggcagagaa gttgtccaag ttcagtggcg gcaagttgga ggattttgtc gcatacacct
     4561 tgcgtaagtc gttagtagtc tccaagtacg atacacaaga gttcgatagt ttagctgcta
     4621 tggttgtatt ccttgagtgt attggtaaaa ataacatctc cgatcatgag cgcgagatcg
     4681 tttgtaaact gcttgaatta attcgtaagg actttagtaa gttggatcca aatgttaagg
     4741 ggtcacaagg tgcaaacatt gtccgcagtg tccgcaatca gaatatgatt gtacaacccc
     4801 agggggatcg tttccttttc ccccaggtgt atgcgaagga gaatgagacc gtcactaata
     4861 aaaatgtaga aaaagaaggt ttaaacgagt tccttctgaa ttacgcgaat cttgacgacg
     4921 agaaacgcgc ggaaagtttg cgcaaattgc gccgtattct tgacgtttac ttttctgcac
     4981 caaaccacta tgaaaaggac atggatatca cattaagcga caacattgaa aaggagaagt
     5041 tcaacgtgtg ggagaaacac gaatgtggca aaaaggagac aggcttattt gtggacatcc
     5101 cagatgtatt aatggaagca gaagcagaga acattaaatt agacgccgtg gtagagaaac
     5161 gtgagcgtaa agtcttaaac gatcgtgtac gtaaacaaaa catcatctgc taccgctata
     5221 cgcgcgcagt ggtggagaaa tacaattcca acgagccttt gttctttgag aataatgcca
     5281 tcaaccaata ctggatccac catattgaaa acgccgtcga acgtattctt aaaaactgta
     5341 aagcaggtaa gttgttcaag ctgcgcaagg ggtatcttgc agagaaagtc tggaaagatg
     5401 ccatcaactt aatctccatc aaatacattg cgttagggaa ggccgtatac aattttgcgt
     5461 tagacgacat ctggaaggac aagaaaaata aggaactggg gatcgtggat gagcgcatcc
     5521 gtaacggcat cactagtttt gattatgaaa tgatcaaggc gcacgagaac ttgcaacgtg
     5581 aacttgctgt ggacattgcg ttttcggtga acaaccttgc acgcgctgtt tgtgacatga
     5641 gtaacttggg taataaagaa tcggatttcc tgttgtggaa acgcaacgac attgccgaca
     5701 agttaaagaa caaggatgac atggctagcg ttagcgctgt actgcagttt ttcggtggca
     5761 agtccagctg ggatatcaac atttttaaag atgcctataa aggtaaaaag aaatacaatt
     5821 acgaagttcg ttttatcgac gatctgcgca aggcgatcta ttgtgcacgc aacgagaatt
     5881 tccatttcaa gacagcgttg gttaacgatg aaaagtggaa tactgaattg tttggcaaaa
     5941 tcttcgaacg cgagacggag ttttgcctta atgtggagaa agaccgcttc tactcgaaca
     6001 acttatacat gttctaccag gtaagtgaac tgcgcaacat gcttgatcac ctgtatagtc
     6061 gctcagtaag tcgcgccgcc caagtgcctt cttacaattc tgtaattgtt cgcactgctt
     6121 tccccgagta tatcacgaat gtattaggat atcagaaacc aagctacgat gctgacacgt
     6181 tagggaagtg gtacagcgcc tgctactatt tgttgaaaga aatctattac aattccttct
     6241 tacagtcgga tcgtgcgttg cagctttttg agaaatcagt taaaaccctg tcatgggacg
     6301 ataaaaaaca acaacgtgcg gtagataatt ttaaggatca cttttccgac attaaatcag
     6361 cctgcactag tttagcccag gtgtgtcaga tttatatgac ggagtacaac cagcagaaca
     6421 accaaattaa aaaggttcgc tcatcaaatg actctatttt cgatcaacca gtctaccaac
     6481 attacaaggt cttattgaag aaggcgattg caaacgcttt tgcggactat ttgaagaata
     6541 acaaggactt attcggtttt atcggcaaac cgttcaaggc taatgaaatc cgtgagattg
     6601 acaaagaaca gtttctgccc gactggacta gtcgcaaata cgaagcatta tgtatcgagg
     6661 ttagcggaag ccaagaattg cagaaatggt acatcgtagg taaattcttg aacgcccgta
     6721 gtttaaactt gatggtgggt tccatgcgct cctatatcca atacgtcaca gatattaaac
     6781 gccgtgcagc atctattggt aatgaattgc atgtatcggt acatgatgta gaaaaggtag
     6841 agaagtgggt gcaggtcatc gaggtttgtt ccttactggc ctcgcgtact agtaatcagt
     6901 tcgaagacta ctttaacgat aaggatgact acgcacgtta cttaaagtca tacgtcgatt
     6961 tttcaaacgt tgacatgccc tccgagtact cagccttagt ggattttagc aatgaggagc
     7021 aatctgattt gtatgtggac ccaaagaacc ctaaggtaaa tcgcaacatc gtgcactcga
     7081 aactgtttgc agcagatcat attttacgcg acatcgtcga gccagtcagc aaggataata
     7141 ttgaagaatt ttactcacag aaggcggaga ttgcttattg taaaatcaag gggaaagaga
     7201 tcacggcgga ggagcaaaaa gccgtgttga aatatcaaaa actgaaaaac cgtgtggaac
     7261 tgcgtgatat cgtagagtat ggcgaaatta tcaacgagtt gttgggacag ctgattaatt
     7321 ggagcttcat gcgtgaacgt gacttgttat acttccaact tggatttcat tacgactgtt
     7381 tacgcaacga tagtaagaaa cctgaaggtt ataagaatat taaagtggac gagaattcta
     7441 tcaaggacgc tatcttatac cagatcattg gaatgtatgt caatggggta actgtatacg
     7501 cgcctgaaaa agatggggat aaattgaagg aacagtgtgt gaaaggagga gtgggagtga
     7561 aagtaagtgc gttccaccgc tattctaaat atttaggact gaatgaaaaa acgctttaca
     7621 acgccggtct ggagattttc gaagtcgtag cggagcatga ggacattatc aacttacgca
     7681 acggcatcga tcactttaag tactatttgg gcgattatcg ttctatgttg tcgatttaca
     7741 gcgaagtctt cgatcgcttt ttcacttatg acattaaata ccagaaaaat gtattgaatt
     7801 tactgcaaaa tatccttttg cgccacaatg tcatcgtcga gccgattttg gagtcgggtt
     7861 tcaagaccat tggggagcag actaaaccag gtgcaaagtt gtcgattcgc agtattaaaa
     7921 gtgacacatt ccaatacaag gttaaaggcg ggacattgat tacagacgct aaggacgagc
     7981 gttaccttga aacgattcgt aagattctgt actacgctga aaatgaagag gataacctga
     8041 aaaagtcagt ggtcgttaca aacgctgaca aatacgagaa aaataaggag tcagacgacc
     8101 agaataaaca gaaagagaaa aagaataagg acaataaggg gaaaaagaac gaggagacaa
     8161 aatctgacgc cgagaaaaac aataacgaac gcttatcata caaccccttt gcgaatctta
     8221 actttaagct gagcaactaa taacattgga agtggataac ggatccgcga tcgcggcgcg
     8281 ccacctggtg gccggccggt accacgcgtg cgcgctgatc cggctgctaa caaagcccga
     8341 aaggaagctg agttggctgc tgccaccgct gagcaataac tagcataacc ccttggggcc
     8401 tctaaacggg tcttgagggg ttttttgctg aaaggaggaa ctatatccgg atatccacag
     8461 gacgggtgtg gtcgccatga tcgcgtagtc gatagtggct ccaagtagcg aagcgagcag
     8521 gactgggcgg cggccaaagc ggtcggacag tgctccgaga acgggtgcgc atagaaattg
     8581 catcaacgca tatagcgcta gcagcacgcc atagtgactg gcgatgctgt cggaatggac
     8641 gatatcccgc aagaggcccg gcagtaccgg cataaccaag cctatgccta cagcatccag
     8701 ggtgacggtg ccgaggatga cgatgagcgc attgttagat ttcatacacg gtgcctgact
     8761 gcgttagcaa tttaactgtg ataaactacc gcattaaagc ttatcgatga taagctgtca
     8821 aacatgagaa ttcttgaaga cgaaagggcc tcgtgatacg cctattttta taggttaatg
     8881 tcatgataat aatggtttct tagacgtcag gtggcacttt tcggggaaat gtgcgcggaa
     8941 cccctatttg tttatttttc taaatacatt caaatatgta tccgctcatg agacaataac
     9001 cctgataaat gcttcaataa cattgaaaaa ggaagagtat gagtattcaa catttccgtg
     9061 tcgcccttat tccctttttt gcggcatttt gccttcctgt ttttgctcac ccagaaacgc
     9121 tggtgaaagt aaaagatgct gaagatcagt tgggtgcacg agtgggttac atcgaactgg
     9181 atctcaacag cggtaagatc cttgagagtt ttcgccccga agaacgtttt ccaatgatga
     9241 gcacttttaa agttctgcta tgtggcgcgg tattatcccg tgttgacgcc gggcaagagc
     9301 aactcggtcg ccgcatacac tattctcaga atgacttggt tgagtactca ccagtcacag
     9361 aaaagcatct tacggatggc atgacagtaa gagaattatg cagtgctgcc ataaccatga
     9421 gtgataacac tgcggccaac ttacttctga caacgatcgg aggaccgaag gagctaaccg
     9481 cttttttgca caacatgggg gatcatgtaa ctcgccttga tcgttgggaa ccggagctga
     9541 atgaagccat accaaacgac gagcgtgaca ccacgatgcc tgcagcaatg gcaacaacgt
     9601 tgcgcaaact attaactggc gaactactta ctctagcttc ccggcaacaa ttaatagact
     9661 ggatggaggc ggataaagtt gcaggaccac ttctgcgctc ggcccttccg gctggctggt
     9721 ttattgctga taaatctgga gccggtgagc gtgggtctcg cggtatcatt gcagcactgg
     9781 ggccagatgg taagccctcc cgtatcgtag ttatctacac gacggggagt caggcaacta
     9841 tggatgaacg aaatagacag atcgctgaga taggtgcctc actgattaag cattggtaac
     9901 tgtcagacca agtttactca tatatacttt agattgattt aaaacttcat ttttaattta
     9961 aaaggatcta ggtgaagatc ctttttgat
//
