[The description below was written by a language model from this plasmid's Addgene catalogue record and the feature table of its GenBank file.]
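Description:
p2CT-His-MBP-Ere_Cas13a_WT is a 9,989 bp bacterial expression plasmid built on the p2CT backbone, a pBR322/pET-style vector designed for ligation-independent cloning. It replicates in E. coli from a ColE1/pMB1-family origin and also carries the pBR322 bom (basis of mobility) region and the rop gene. The catalogue lists it as high copy, although Rop normally acts to restrain copy number. Selection is by ampicillin through a bla (beta-lactamase) cassette driven by its own promoter. A remnant tet promoter from the pBR322 lineage is also annotated.

The payload is wild-type EreCas13a (formerly EreC2c2), a type VI-A CRISPR-associated RNA-guided RNA-targeting enzyme. The record does not spell out the source organism beyond the "Ere" abbreviation. Expression is driven by a T7 promoter with the efficient phage T7 gene 10 ribosome binding site and ends at a T7 terminator, so the plasmid requires a host that supplies T7 RNA polymerase. The backbone provides an N-terminal 6xHis tag followed by a signal-sequence-free maltose binding protein, which remains cytosolic, and then a TEV protease cleavage site. The Cas13a coding sequence itself is not annotated in the feature table, but it presumably occupies the roughly 4 kb unannotated stretch between the TEV site and the terminator.

This arrangement allows affinity capture through the His tag, with MBP commonly used to aid solubility, and TEV cleavage can then remove both tags. The stated purpose is bacterial expression of Cas13a, in the context of a study comparing functionally orthogonal type VI-A enzymes.
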