Addgene plasmid #91868: p2CT-His-MBP-Ere_Cas13a_WT
Purpose: Bacterial expression for Cas13a
Depositing lab: Jennifer Doudna. Depositing organization: University of California, Berkeley. Publication: RNA Targeting by Functionally Orthogonal Type VI-A CRISPR-Cas Enzymes. East-Seletsky A, O'Connell MR, Burstein D, Knott GJ, Doudna JA. Mol Cell. 2017 May 4;66(3):373-383.e3. doi: 10.1016/j.molcel.2017.04.008. PubMed 28475872.
Backbone
  Vector backbone: p2CT
  Backbone manufacturer: UC Berkeley Macrolab
  Vector type: Bacterial Expression
Growth in bacteria
  Bacterial resistance: Ampicillin, 100 μg/mL
  Growth temperature: 37°C
  Growth strain: DH5alpha
  Copy number: High Copy
Gene/Insert
  Gene/Insert name: EreCas13a (EreC2c2) WT
  Tag / fusion protein: His6-MBP-TEV site (N terminal on backbone)
  Cloning method: Ligation Independent Cloning
Terms and licenses: Academic/Nonprofit Terms; Industry Terms: Not Available to Industry
How to cite: p2CT-His-MBP-Ere_Cas13a_WT was a gift from Jennifer Doudna (Addgene plasmid # 91868 ; http://n2t.net/addgene:91868 ; RRID:Addgene_91868)
